Addgene plasmid #201780: pAAV-U6-AlbEx14-mNG
Purpose: knocks in mNeonGreen into exon 14 of Alb to produce Alb-mNeonGreen fusion protein in mice
Depositing lab: Hajime Hirase. Depositing organization: University of Copenhagen. Publication: Virally induced CRISPR/Cas9-based knock-in of fluorescent albumin allows long-term visualization of cerebral circulation in infant and adult mice. Vittani M, Knak PAG, Fukuda M, Nagao M, Wang X, Kjaerby C, Konno A, Hirai H, Nedergaard M, Hirase H. bioRxiv. 2023 Jul 10:2023.07.10.548084. doi: 10.1101/2023.07.10.548084. Preprint. PubMed 37503027.
Backbone
  Vector backbone: pAAV.GFAP.Cre.WPRE.hGH
  Backbone manufacturer: Addgene plasmid #105550
  Backbone size w/o insert (bp): 2876
  Total vector size (bp): 7454
  Vector type: AAV, CRISPR
Growth in bacteria
  Bacterial resistance: Ampicillin, 100 μg/mL
  Growth temperature: 37°C
  Growth strain: NEB Stable
  Copy number: High Copy
Gene/Insert 1
  Gene/Insert name: Alb gRNA
  Species: M. musculus (mouse)
  Insert size (bp): 3226
  Entrez Gene: Alb (a.k.a. Alb-1, Alb1, BCL001, BCL002, BPL001)
  Promoter: U6
  Cloning method: Restriction Enzyme; 5′ cloning site NotI (not destroyed); 3′ cloning site NotI (not destroyed)
  Sequencing primers: 5′ n/a
Gene/Insert 2
  Gene/Insert name: Alb_LHA-mNeonGreen-Alb_RHA
  Species: M. musculus (mouse)
  Entrez Gene: Alb (a.k.a. Alb-1, Alb1, BCL001, BCL002, BPL001)
  Cloning method: Restriction Enzyme; 5′ cloning site NotI (not destroyed); 3′ cloning site NotI (not destroyed)
  Sequencing primers: 5′ n/a
Terms and licenses: Academic/Nonprofit Terms; Industry Terms: Not Available to Industry
Depositor comments: Please visit https://www.biorxiv.org/content/10.1101/2023.07.10.548084v1 for bioRxiv preprint.
How to cite: pAAV-U6-AlbEx14-mNG was a gift from Hajime Hirase (Addgene plasmid # 201780 ; http://n2t.net/addgene:201780 ; RRID:Addgene_201780)
