[The description below was written by a language model from this plasmid's Addgene catalogue record and pLannotate feature annotations shown in this document.]
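Description:
pAAV-U6-AlbEx14-mNG is an AAV transfer plasmid for CRISPR/Cas9-mediated knock-in in mice, built on the backbone of pAAV.GFAP.Cre.WPRE.hGH. It is propagated in bacteria as a high-copy plasmid through a ColE1/pUC-type origin and selected with ampicillin (AmpR under its own bla promoter). An f1 origin and small remnants of pBR322 bom and rop sequences are also annotated in the backbone. AAV2 inverted terminal repeats flank the payload so that it can be packaged into recombinant AAV particles. The ITR at the sequence junction is annotated only as fragments.

Between the ITRs there are two functional units. The first is a human U6 RNA polymerase III promoter driving a guide RNA joined to the Streptococcus pyogenes Cas9 scaffold. This guide targets exon 14 of mouse Alb, and the cassette is bordered by partial Gateway attB1 and attB2 sites. The second unit is a promoterless homology-directed repair donor in which mNeonGreen, a bright monomeric yellow-green fluorescent protein, sits between left and right Alb homology arms. An albumin coding fragment is detected in the upstream arm. No Cas9 gene is annotated, so the nuclease has to come from another source, which the record does not specify. After cleavage and repair, mNeonGreen is inserted into the endogenous locus to yield an albumin-mNeonGreen fusion protein. The associated publication's title indicates this was used for long-term visualization of cerebral circulation in infant and adult mice.

The catalogue lists a total size of 7,454 bp, whereas the sequenced record behind the feature table is 6,102 nt. The record does not explain this discrepancy.
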