Features (pLannotate 1.2.2; 16 found; start..end, strand, type, name):
      1..61      -  repeat_region  AAV2 ITR (fragment): inverted terminal repeat of adeno-associated virus serotype 2 inverted
     70..87      +  protein_bind   attB1 (fragment): mutant version of attB; recombination site for the Gateway® BP reaction BP Clonase™
    139..379     +  promoter       U6 promoter: RNA polymerase III promoter for human U6 snRNA
    409..484     +  misc_RNA       gRNA scaffold: guide RNA scaffold for the Streptococcus pyogenes CRISPR/Cas9 system
    496..517     -  protein_bind   attB2 (fragment): mutant version of attB; recombination site for the Gateway® BP reaction BP Clonase™
    786..935     +  CDS            Alb (fragment): ALBU_RAT - Experimental evidence at protein level: Swiss-Prot protein existence level 1. Binds water, Ca(2+), Na(+), K(+), fatty acids, hormones, bilirubin and drugs. Its main function is the regulation of the colloidal osmotic pressure of blood. Major zinc transporter in plasma, typically binds about 80% of all plasma zinc (By similarity). Major calcium and magnesium transporter in plasma, binds approximately 45% of circulating calcium and magnesium in plasma (By similarity). Potentially has more than two calcium-binding sites and might additionally bind calcium in a non-specific manner (By s
   1583..2290    +  CDS            mNeonGreen: bright monomeric yellow-green fluorescent protein derived from LanYFP (Shaner et al., 2013)
   3296..3436    +  repeat_region  AAV2 ITR: inverted terminal repeat of adeno-associated virus serotype 2 inverted
   3441..3492    -  misc_feature   bom (fragment): basis of mobility region from pBR322
   3511..3966    +  rep_origin     f1 ori (sequence partly withheld): f1 bacteriophage origin of replication; arrow indicates direction of (+) strand synthesis
   3967..4016    -  misc_feature   bom (fragment): basis of mobility region from pBR322
   4118..4153    -  CDS            rop (fragment): Rop protein, which maintains plasmids at low copy number; rop
   4248..4352    +  promoter       AmpR promoter: bla
   4353..5213    +  CDS            AmpR: β-lactamase; bla; confers resistance to ampicillin, carbenicillin, and related antibiotics
   5384..5972    +  rep_origin     ori: high-copy-number ColE1/pMB1/pBR322/pUC origin of replication
   6034..6079    -  repeat_region  AAV2 ITR (fragment): inverted terminal repeat of adeno-associated virus serotype 2 inverted
>Addgene plasmid #201780 | pAAV-U6-AlbEx14-mNG | addgene full sequence | sequence record 397551 | Addgene NGS Result
GCCTCAGTGAGCGAGCGAGCGCGCAGAGAGGGAGTGGCCAACTCCATCACTAGGGGTTCCTGCGGCCGCT
GTACAAAAAAGCAGGCTTTAAAGGAACCAATTCAGTCGACTGGATCCGGTACCAAGGTCGGGCAGGAAGA
GGGCCTATTTCCCATGATTCCTTCATATTTGCATATACGATACAAGGCTGTTAGAGAGATAATTGGAATT
AATTTGACTGTAAACACAAAGATATTAGTACAAAATACGTGACGTAGAAAGTAATAATTTCTTGGGTAGT
TTGCAGTTTTAAAATTATGTTTTAAAATGGACTATCATATGCTTACCGTAACTTGAAAGTATTTCGATTT
CTTGGCTTTATATATCTTGTGGAAAGGACGAAACACCGCTTCTCAGGTAACTATACTTGTTTTAGAGCTA
GAAATAGCAAGTTAAAATAAGGCTAGTCCGTTATCAACTTGAAAAAGTGGCACCGAGTCGGTGCTTTTTT
TCTAGACCCAGCTTTCTTGTACAAAGTTGGCATTACTGAAACTAGACAAAACCCGTGTGACTGGCATCGA
TTATTCTATTTGATCTAGCTAGTCCTAGCAAAGTGACAACTGCTACTCCCCTCCTACACAGCCAAGATTC
CTAAGTTGGCAGTGGCATGCTTAATCCTCAAAGCCAAAGTTACTTGGCTCCAAGATTTATAGCCTTAAAC
TGTGGCCTCACATTCCTTCCTATCTTACTTTCCTGCACTGGGGTAAATGTCTCCTTGCTCTTCTTGCTTT
CTGTCCTACTGCAGGGCTCTTGCTGAGCTGGTGAAGCACAAGCCCAAGGCTACAGCGGAGCAACTGAAGA
CTGTCATGGATGACTTTGCACAGTTCCTGGATACATGTTGCAAGGCTGCTGACAAGGACACCTGCTTCTC
GACTGAGGTCAGAAACGTTTTTGCATTTTGACGATGTTCAGTTTCCATTTTCTGTGCACGTGGTCAGGTG
TAGCTCTCTGGAACTCACACACTGAATAACTCCACCAATCTAGATGTTGTTCTCTACGTAACTGTAATAG
AAACTGACTTACGTAGCTTTTAATTTTTATTTTCTGCCACACTGCTGCCTATTAAATACCTATTATCACT
ATTTGGTTTCAAATTTGTGACACAGAAGAGCATAGTTAGAAATACTTGCAAAGCCTAGAATCATGAACTC
ATTTAAACCTTGCCCTGAAATGTTTCTTTTTGAATTGAGTTATTTTACACATGAATGGACAGTTACCATT
ATATATCTGAATCATTTCACATTCCCTCCCATGGCCTAACAACAGTTTATCTTCTTATTTTGGGCACAAC
AGATGTCAGAGAGCCTGCTTTAGGAATTCTAAGTAGAACTGTAATTAAGCAATGCAAGGCACGTACGTTT
ACTATGTCATTGCCTATGGCTATGAAGTGCAAATCCTAACAGTCCTGCTAATACTTTTCTAACATCCATC
ATTTCTTTGTTTTCAGGGTCCAAAGTTTGTCACTAGATGCAAAGACGCCTTAGCCCCCGGGGGTGGAGGC
GGTTCAGGCGGAGGTGGCTCTGGCGGTGGCGGATCAGTCGACGTGAGCAAGGGCGAGGAGGATAACATGG
CCTCTCTCCCAGCGACACATGAGTTACACATCTTTGGCTCCATCAACGGTGTGGACTTTGACATGGTGGG
TCAGGGCACCGGCAATCCAAATGATGGTTATGAGGAGTTAAACCTGAAGTCCACCAAGGGTGACCTCCAG
TTCTCCCCCTGGATTCTGGTCCCTCATATCGGGTATGGCTTCCATCAGTACCTGCCCTACCCTGACGGGA
TGTCGCCTTTCCAGGCCGCCATGGTAGATGGCTCCGGATACCAAGTCCATCGCACAATGCAGTTTGAAGA
TGGTGCCTCCCTTACTGTTAACTACCGCTACACCTACGAGGGAAGCCACATCAAAGGAGAGGCCCAGGTG
AAGGGGACTGGTTTCCCTGCTGACGGTCCTGTGATGACCAACTCGCTGACCGCTGCGGACTGGTGCAGGT
CGAAGAAGACTTACCCCAACGACAAAACCATCATCAGTACCTTTAAGTGGAGTTACACCACTGGAAATGG
CAAGCGCTACCGGAGCACTGCGCGGACCACCTACACCTTTGCCAAGCCAATGGCGGCTAACTATCTGAAG
AACCAGCCGATGTACGTGTTCCGTAAGACGGAGCTCAAGCACTCCAAGACCGAGCTCAACTTCAAGGAGT
GGCAAAAGGCCTTTACCGATGTGATGGGCATGGACGAGCTGTACAAGTAAACACATCACAACCACAACCT
TCTCAGGTAACTATACTTGACACTTAAAAAACATAATCATAATCATTTTTCCTAAAACGATCAAGACTGA
TAACCATTTGACAAGAGCCATACAGACAAGCACCAGCTGGCACTCTTAGGTCTTCACGTATGGTCATCAG
TTTGGGTTCCATTTGTAGATAAGAAACTGAACATATAAAGGTCTAGGTTAATGCAATTTACACAAAAGGA
GACCAAACCAGGGAGAGAAGGAACCAAAATTAAAAATTCAAACCAGAGCAAAGGAGTTAGCCCTGGTTTT
GCTCTGACTTACATGAACCACTATGTGGAGTCCTCCATGTTAGCCTAGTCAAGCTTATCCTCTGGATGAA
GTTGAAACCATATGAAGGAATATTTGGGGGGTGGGTCAAAACAGTTGTGTATCAATGATTCCATGTGGTT
TGACCCAATCATTCTGTGAATCCATTTCAACAGAAGATACAACGGGTTCTGTTTCATAATAAGTGATCCA
CTTCCAAATTTCTGATGTGCCCCATGCTAAGCTTTAACAGAATTTATCTTCTTATGACAAAGCAGCCTCC
TTTGAAAATATAGCCAACTGCACACAGCTATGTTGATCAATTTTGTTTATAATCTTGCAGAAGAGAATTT
TTTAAAATAGGGCAATAATGGAAGGCTTTGGCAAAAAAATTGTTTCTCCATATGAAAACAAAAAACTTAT
TTTTTTATTCAAGCAAAGAACCTATAGACATAAGGCTATTTCAAAATTATTTCAGTTTTAGAAAGAATTG
AAAGTTTTGTAGCATTCTGAGAAGACAGCTTTCATTTGTAATCATAGGTAATATGTAGGTCCTCAGAAAT
GGTGAGACCCCTGACTTTGACACTTGGGGACTCTGAGGGACCAGTGATGAAGAGGGCACAACTTATATCA
CACATGCACGAGTTGGGGTGAGAGGGTGTCACAACATCTATCAGTGTGTCATCTGCCCACCAAGTAAGCG
GCCGCAGGAACCCCTAGTGATGGAGTTGGCCACTCCCTCTCTGCGCGCTCGCTCGCTCACTGAGGCCGGG
CGACCAAAGGTCGCCCGACGCCCGGGCTTTGCCCGGGCGGCCTCAGTGAGCGAGCGAGCGCGCAGCTGCC
TGCAGGGGCGCCTGATGCGGTATTTTCTCCTTACGCATCTGTGCGGTATTTCACACCGCATA
[95 nt withheld, positions 3493-3587]
T
[46 nt withheld, positions 3589-3634]
C
[141 nt withheld, positions 3636-3776]
CCTTTGACGTTGGAGTCCACGTTCTTT
[37 nt withheld, positions 3804-3840]
ACTCTATCTCGGGCTATTCTTTTGATTTATAAGGGATTTTGCCGATTTCGGTCTATTGGTTAAAAAATGA
GCTGATTTAACAAAAATTTAACGCGAATTTTAACAAAATATTAACGTTTACAATTTTATGGTGCACTCTC
AGTACAATCTGCTCTGATGCCGCATAGTTAAGCCAGCCCCGACACCCGCCAACACCCGCTGACGCGCCCT
GACGGGCTTGTCTGCTCCCGGCATCCGCTTACAGACAAGCTGTGACCGTCTCCGGGAGCTGCATGTGTCA
GAGGTTTTCACCGTCATCACCGAAACGCGCGAGACGAAAGGGCCTCGTGATACGCCTATTTTTATAGGTT
AATGTCATGATAATAATGGTTTCTTAGACGTCAGGTGGCACTTTTCGGGGAAATGTGCGCGGAACCCCTA
TTTGTTTATTTTTCTAAATACATTCAAATATGTATCCGCTCATGAGACAATAACCCTGATAAATGCTTCA
ATAATATTGAAAAAGGAAGAGTATGAGTATTCAACATTTCCGTGTCGCCCTTATTCCCTTTTTTGCGGCA
TTTTGCCTTCCTGTTTTTGCTCACCCAGAAACGCTGGTGAAAGTAAAAGATGCTGAAGATCAGTTGGGTG
CACGAGTGGGTTACATCGAACTGGATCTCAACAGCGGTAAGATCCTTGAGAGTTTTCGCCCCGAAGAACG
TTTTCCAATGATGAGCACTTTTAAAGTTCTGCTATGTGGCGCGGTATTATCCCGTATTGACGCCGGGCAA
GAGCAACTCGGTCGCCGCATACACTATTCTCAGAATGACTTGGTTGAGTACTCACCAGTCACAGAAAAGC
ATCTTACGGATGGCATGACAGTAAGAGAATTATGCAGTGCTGCCATAACCATGAGTGATAACACTGCGGC
CAACTTACTTCTGACAACGATCGGAGGACCGAAGGAGCTAACCGCTTTTTTGCACAACATGGGGGATCAT
GTAACTCGCCTTGATCGTTGGGAACCGGAGCTGAATGAAGCCATACCAAACGACGAGCGTGACACCACGA
TGCCTGTAGCAATGGCAACAACGTTGCGCAAACTATTAACTGGCGAACTACTTACTCTAGCTTCCCGGCA
ACAATTAATAGACTGGATGGAGGCGGATAAAGTTGCAGGACCACTTCTGCGCTCGGCCCTTCCGGCTGGC
TGGTTTATTGCTGATAAATCTGGAGCCGGTGAGCGTGGGTCTCGCGGTATCATTGCAGCACTGGGGCCAG
ATGGTAAGCCCTCCCGTATCGTAGTTATCTACACGACGGGGAGTCAGGCAACTATGGATGAACGAAATAG
ACAGATCGCTGAGATAGGTGCCTCACTGATTAAGCATTGGTAACTGTCAGACCAAGTTTACTCATATATA
CTTTAGATTGATTTAAAACTTCATTTTTAATTTAAAAGGATCTAGGTGAAGATCCTTTTTGATAATCTCA
TGACCAAAATCCCTTAACGTGAGTTTTCGTTCCACTGAGCGTCAGACCCCGTAGAAAAGATCAAAGGATC
TTCTTGAGATCCTTTTTTTCTGCGCGTAATCTGCTGCTTGCAAACAAAAAAACCACCGCTACCAGCGGTG
GTTTGTTTGCCGGATCAAGAGCTACCAACTCTTTTTCCGAAGGTAACTGGCTTCAGCAGAGCGCAGATAC
CAAATACTGTTCTTCTAGTGTAGCCGTAGTTAGGCCACCACTTCAAGAACTCTGTAGCACCGCCTACATA
CCTCGCTCTGCTAATCCTGTTACCAGTGGCTGCTGCCAGTGGCGATAAGTCGTGTCTTACCGGGTTGGAC
TCAAGACGATAGTTACCGGATAAGGCGCAGCGGTCGGGCTGAACGGGGGGTTCGTGCACACAGCCCAGCT
TGGAGCGAACGACCTACACCGAACTGAGATACCTACAGCGTGAGCTATGAGAAAGCGCCACGCTTCCCGA
AGGGAGAAAGGCGGACAGGTATCCGGTAAGCGGCAGGGTCGGAACAGGAGAGCGCACGAGGGAGCTTCCA
GGGGGAAACGCCTGGTATCTTTATAGTCCTGTCGGGTTTCGCCACCTCTGACTTGAGCGTCGATTTTTGT
GATGCTCGTCAGGGGGGCGGAGCCTATGGAAAAACGCCAGCAACGCGGCCTTTTTACGGTTCCTGGCCTT
TTGCTGGCCTTTTGCTCACATGTCCTGCAGGCAGCTGCGCGCTCGCTCGCTCACTGAGGCCGCCCGGGCG
TCGGGCGACCTTTGGTCGCCCG
